Addgene plasmid #96913: FLAG-Atoh1 del3
Purpose: Murine Atoh1 with amino acids 214-305 removed
Depositing lab: Albert Edge. Depositing organization: Massachusetts Eye and Ear Infirmary. Publication: Destabilization of Atoh1 by E3 Ubiquitin Ligase Huwe1 and Casein Kinase 1 Is Essential for Normal Sensory Hair Cell Development. Cheng YF, Tong M, Edge AS. J Biol Chem. 2016 Sep 30;291(40):21096-21109. Epub 2016 Aug 19. 10.1074/jbc.M116.722124 PubMed 27542412.
Backbone
  Vector backbone: pcDNA3.1(+)
  Vector type: Mammalian Expression
  Selectable markers: Neomycin (select with G418)
Growth in bacteria
  Bacterial resistance: Ampicillin, 100 μg/mL
  Growth temperature: 37°C
  Growth strain: NEB Stable
  Copy number: Unknown
Gene/Insert
  Gene/Insert name: Atoh1
  Species: M. musculus (mouse)
  Mutation: Deletion of amino acids 214-305
  Entrez Gene: Atoh1 (a.k.a. Hath1, MATH-1, Math1, bHLHa14)
  Tag / fusion protein: 2xFLAG (N terminal on insert)
Terms and licenses: Academic/Nonprofit Terms; Industry Terms: Not Available to Industry
How to cite: FLAG-Atoh1 del3 was a gift from Albert Edge (Addgene plasmid # 96913 ; http://n2t.net/addgene:96913 ; RRID:Addgene_96913)
