[The description below was written by a language model from this plasmid's Addgene catalogue record and pLannotate feature annotations shown in this document.]
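Description:
FLAG-Atoh1 del3 is a mammalian expression plasmid built on the pcDNA3.1(+) backbone that encodes a truncated form of the mouse bHLH transcription factor Atoh1 (also called Math1), lacking amino acids 214-305. The coding sequence sits downstream of the human cytomegalovirus immediate-early enhancer and promoter and is terminated by the bovine growth hormone polyadenylation signal, giving strong constitutive expression in transfected mammalian cells. A T7 promoter between the CMV promoter and the insert also permits in vitro transcription. The catalogue entry lists an N-terminal 2xFLAG tag. The sequence annotation detects a short FLAG-type epitope fragment immediately upstream of the Atoh1 open reading frame, which itself is annotated as a partial match, consistent with the internal deletion.

The plasmid is propagated in E. coli through a high-copy ColE1/pUC-type origin with ampicillin selection from the β-lactamase gene, and it also carries an f1 phage origin. For mammalian cells, an SV40 early promoter drives the neomycin phosphotransferase gene followed by an SV40 polyadenylation signal, allowing G418 selection of stable transfectants. Several small annotations (a truncated HIV-1 LTR fragment, ble, lacI and bom fragments) appear to be short homology matches within backbone sequence rather than functional elements.

The construct's name suggests it belongs to a set of Atoh1 deletion mutants, and the associated study concerns Atoh1 destabilisation by the E3 ubiquitin ligase Huwe1 and casein kinase 1. It is therefore suited to mapping regions of Atoh1 that govern protein stability, with the FLAG epitope providing a handle for immunoblotting or immunoprecipitation.
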