Features (pLannotate 1.2.2; 21 found; start..end, strand, type, name):
     28..80      -  misc_feature   bom (fragment): basis of mobility region from pBR322
    235..614     +  enhancer       CMV enhancer: human cytomegalovirus immediate early enhancer
    615..818     +  promoter       CMV promoter: human cytomegalovirus (CMV) immediate early promoter
    814..847     +  LTR            5' LTR (truncated) (fragment): truncated 5' long terminal repeat (LTR) from HIV-1
    863..881     +  promoter       T7 promoter: promoter for bacteriophage T7 RNA polymerase
    988..1008    +  CDS            3xFLAG (fragment): three tandem FLAG® epitope tags, followed by an enterokinase cleavage site
   1012..1785    +  CDS            Atoh1 (fragment): ATOH1_MOUSE - Also known as Ath1. Experimental evidence at protein level: Swiss-Prot protein existence level 1. Transcriptional regulator. Activates E box-dependent transcription in collaboration with TCF3/E47, but the activity is completely antagonized by the negative regulator of neurogenesis HES1. Plays a role in the differentiation of subsets of neural cells by activating E box-dependent transcription. From Mus musculus (Mouse).
   1826..2050    +  polyA_signal   bGH poly(A) signal: bovine growth hormone polyadenylation signal
   2054..2075    +  promoter       SV40 promoter (fragment): SV40 enhancer and early promoter
   2096..2524    +  rep_origin     f1 ori (sequence partly withheld): f1 bacteriophage origin of replication; arrow indicates direction of (+) strand synthesis
   2538..2867    +  promoter       SV40 promoter: SV40 enhancer and early promoter
   2934..3725    +  CDS            neo: KKA2_KLEPN - Also known as kan, nptII. Experimental evidence at protein level: Swiss-Prot protein existence level 1. Resistance to kanamycin, neomycin, paromomycin, ribostamycin, butirosin and gentamicin B. From Klebsiella pneumoniae.
   3749..3907    +  CDS            ble (fragment): BLE_KLEPN - Experimental evidence at protein level: Swiss-Prot protein existence level 1. Binding protein with a strong affinity to the bleomycin family of antibiotics. Binds to CL990; an antimitotic-antibiotic compound. From Klebsiella pneumoniae.
   3902..4023    +  polyA_signal   SV40 poly(A) signal: SV40 polyadenylation signal
   4096..4112    -  protein_bind   lac operator: The lac repressor binds to the lac operator to inhibit transcription in E. coli. This inhibition can be relieved by adding lactose or isopropyl-β-D-thiogalactopyranoside (IPTG). lac repressor encoded by lacI
   4120..4150    -  promoter       lac promoter: promoter for the E. coli lac operon
   4165..4186    -  protein_bind   CAP binding site: CAP binding activates transcription in the presence of cAMP. E. coli catabolite activator protein
   4199..4291    -  CDS            lacI (fragment): lac repressor; lacI; The lac repressor binds to the lac operator to inhibit transcription in E. coli. This inhibition can be relieved by adding lactose or isopropyl-β-D-thiogalactopyranoside (IPTG).
   4474..5062    -  rep_origin     ori: high-copy-number ColE1/pMB1/pBR322/pUC origin of replication
   5233..6093    -  CDS            AmpR: β-lactamase; bla; confers resistance to ampicillin, carbenicillin, and related antibiotics
   6094..6198    -  promoter       AmpR promoter: bla
>Addgene plasmid #96913 | FLAG-Atoh1 del3 | addgene full sequence | sequence record 182279 | Addgene NGS Result
GACGGATCGGGAGATCTCCCGATCCCCTATGGTGCACTCTCAGTACAATCTGCTCTGATGCCGCATAGTT
AAGCCAGTATCTGCTCCCTGCTTGTGTGTTGGAGGTCGCTGAGTAGTGCGCGAGCAAAATTTAAGCTACA
ACAAGGCAAGGCTTGACCGACAATTGCATGAAGAATCTGCTTAGGGTTAGGCGTTTTGCGCTGCTTCGCG
ATGTACGGGCCAGATATACGCGTTGACATTGATTATTGACTAGTTATTAATAGTAATCAATTACGGGGTC
ATTAGTTCATAGCCCATATATGGAGTTCCGCGTTACATAACTTACGGTAAATGGCCCGCCTGGCTGACCG
CCCAACGACCCCCGCCCATTGACGTCAATAATGACGTATGTTCCCATAGTAACGCCAATAGGGACTTTCC
ATTGACGTCAATGGGTGGAGTATTTACGGTAAACTGCCCACTTGGCAGTACATCAAGTGTATCATATGCC
AAGTACGCCCCCTATTGACGTCAATGACGGTAAATGGCCCGCCTGGCATTATGCCCAGTACATGACCTTA
TGGGACTTTCCTACTTGGCAGTACATCTACGTATTAGTCATCGCTATTACCATGGTGATGCGGTTTTGGC
AGTACATCAATGGGCGTGGATAGCGGTTTGACTCACGGGGATTTCCAAGTCTCCACCCCATTGACGTCAA
TGGGAGTTTGTTTTGGCACCAAAATCAACGGGACTTTCCAAAATGTCGTAACAACTCCGCCCCATTGACG
CAAATGGGCGGTAGGCGTGTACGGTGGGAGGTCTATATAAGCAGAGCTCTCTGGCTAACTAGAGAACCCA
CTGCTTACTGGCTTATCGAAATTAATACGACTCACTATAGGGAGACCCAAGCTGGCTAGCGTTTAAACTT
AAGCTTGGTACCGAGCTCGGATCCACTAGTCCAGTGTGGTGGAATTCATGGACTACAAAGACGATGATGA
TAAAGATTACAAAGATGACGATGACAAGGGGTCCCGCCTGCTGCATGCAGAAGAGTGGGCTGAGGTAAAA
GAGTTGGGGGACCACCATCGCCATCCCCAGCCGCACCACGTCCCGCCGCTGACGCCACAGCCACCTGCTA
CCCTGCAGGCGAGAGACCTTCCCGTCTACCCGGCAGAACTGTCCCTCCTGGATAGCACCGACCCACGCGC
CTGGCTGACTCCCACTTTGCAGGGCCTCTGCACGGCACGCGCCGCCCAGTATCTGCTGCATTCTCCCGAG
CTGGGTGCCTCCGAGGCCGCGGCGCCCCGGGACGAGGCTGACAGCCAGGGTGAGCTGGTAAGGAGAAGCG
GCTGTGGCGGCCTCAGCAAGAGCCCCGGGCCCGTCAAAGTACGGGAACAGCTGTGCAAGCTGAAGGGTGG
GGTTGTAGTGGACGAGCTTGGCTGCAGCCGCCAGCGAGCCCCTTCCAGCAAACAGGTGAATGGGGTACAG
AAGCAAAGGAGGCTGGCAGCAAACGCAAGGGAACGGCGCAGGATGCACGGGCTGAACCACGCCTTCGACC
AGCTGCGCAACGTTATCCCGTCCTTCAACAACGACAAGAAGCTGTCCAAATATGAGACCCTACAGATGGC
CCAGATCTACATCAACGCTCTGTCGGAGTTGCTGCAGAAGGACCTGTCGCCTTCGCTGCCCGGGGGCATC
CTGCAGCCTGTACAGGAGGACAACAGCAAAACATCTCCCAGATCCCACAGAAGTGACGGAGAGTTTTCCC
CCCACTCTCATTACAGTGACTCTGATGAGGCCAGTTAGTCTAGAGGGCCCGTTTAAACCCGCTGATCAGC
CTCGACTGTGCCTTCTAGTTGCCAGCCATCTGTTGTTTGCCCCTCCCCCGTGCCTTCCTTGACCCTGGAA
GGTGCCACTCCCACTGTCCTTTCCTAATAAAATGAGGAAATTGCATCGCATTGTCTGAGTAGGTGTCATT
CTATTCTGGGGGGTGGGGTGGGGCAGGACAGCAAGGGGGAGGATTGGGAAGACAATAGCAGGCATGCTGG
GGATGCGGTGGGCTCTATGGCTTCTGAGGCGGAAAGAACCAGCTGGGGCTCTAGGGGGTATCCCC
[124 nt withheld, positions 2096-2219]
C
[91 nt withheld, positions 2221-2311]
A
[49 nt withheld, positions 2313-2361]
CCTTTGACGTTGGAGTCCACGTTCTTT
[37 nt withheld, positions 2389-2425]
ACCCTATCTCGGTCTATTCTTTTGATTTATAAGGGATTTTGCCGATTTCGGCCTATTGGTTAAAAAATGA
GCTGATTTAACAAAAATTTAACGCGAATTAATTCTGTGGAATGTGTGTCAGTTAGGGTGTGGAAAGTCCC
CAGGCTCCCCAGCAGGCAGAAGTATGCAAAGCATGCATCTCAATTAGTCAGCAACCAGGTGTGGAAAGTC
CCCAGGCTCCCCAGCAGGCAGAAGTATGCAAAGCATGCATCTCAATTAGTCAGCAACCATAGTCCCGCCC
CTAACTCCGCCCATCCCGCCCCTAACTCCGCCCAGTTCCGCCCATTCTCCGCCCCATGGCTGACTAATTT
TTTTTATTTATGCAGAGGCCGAGGCCGCCTCTGCCTCTGAGCTATTCCAGAAGTAGTGAGGAGGCTTTTT
TGGAGGCCTAGGCTTTTGCAAAAAGCTCCCGGGAGCTTGTATATCCATTTTCGGATCTGATCAAGAGACA
GGATGAGGATCGTTTCGCATGATTGAACAAGATGGATTGCACGCAGGTTCTCCGGCCGCTTGGGTGGAGA
GGCTATTCGGCTATGACTGGGCACAACAGACAATCGGCTGCTCTGATGCCGCCGTGTTCCGGCTGTCAGC
GCAGGGGCGCCCGGTTCTTTTTGTCAAGACCGACCTGTCCGGTGCCCTGAATGAACTGCAGGACGAGGCA
GCGCGGCTATCGTGGCTGGCCACGACGGGCGTTCCTTGCGCAGCTGTGCTCGACGTTGTCACTGAAGCGG
GAAGGGACTGGCTGCTATTGGGCGAAGTGCCGGGGCAGGATCTCCTGTCATCTCACCTTGCTCCTGCCGA
GAAAGTATCCATCATGGCTGATGCAATGCGGCGGCTGCATACGCTTGATCCGGCTACCTGCCCATTCGAC
CACCAAGCGAAACATCGCATCGAGCGAGCACGTACTCGGATGGAAGCCGGTCTTGTCGATCAGGATGATC
TGGACGAAGAGCATCAGGGGCTCGCGCCAGCCGAACTGTTCGCCAGGCTCAAGGCGCGCATGCCCGACGG
CGAGGATCTCGTCGTGACCCATGGCGATGCCTGCTTGCCGAATATCATGGTGGAAAATGGCCGCTTTTCT
GGATTCATCGACTGTGGCCGGCTGGGTGTGGCGGACCGCTATCAGGACATAGCGTTGGCTACCCGTGATA
TTGCTGAAGAGCTTGGCGGCGAATGGGCTGACCGCTTCCTCGTGCTTTACGGTATCGCCGCTCCCGATTC
GCAGCGCATCGCCTTCTATCGCCTTCTTGACGAGTTCTTCTGAGCGGGACTCTGGGGTTCGAAATGACCG
ACCAAGCGACGCCCAACCTGCCATCACGAGATTTCGATTCCACCGCCGCCTTCTATGAAAGGTTGGGCTT
CGGAATCGTTTTCCGGGACGCCGGCTGGATGATCCTCCAGCGCGGGGATCTCATGCTGGAGTTCTTCGCC
CACCCCAACTTGTTTATTGCAGCTTATAATGGTTACAAATAAAGCAATAGCATCACAAATTTCACAAATA
AAGCATTTTTTTCACTGCATTCTAGTTGTGGTTTGTCCAAACTCATCAATGTATCTTATCATGTCTGTAT
ACCGTCGACCTCTAGCTAGAGCTTGGCGTAATCATGGTCATAGCTGTTTCCTGTGTGAAATTGTTATCCG
CTCACAATTCCACACAACATACGAGCCGGAAGCATAAAGTGTAAAGCCTGGGGTGCCTAATGAGTGAGCT
AACTCACATTAATTGCGTTGCGCTCACTGCCCGCTTTCCAGTCGGGAAACCTGTCGTGCCAGCTGCATTA
ATGAATCGGCCAACGCGCGGGGAGAGGCGGTTTGCGTATTGGGCGCTCTTCCGCTTCCTCGCTCACTGAC
TCGCTGCGCTCGGTCGTTCGGCTGCGGCGAGCGGTATCAGCTCACTCAAAGGCGGTAATACGGTTATCCA
CAGAATCAGGGGATAACGCAGGAAAGAACATGTGAGCAAAAGGCCAGCAAAAGGCCAGGAACCGTAAAAA
GGCCGCGTTGCTGGCGTTTTTCCATAGGCTCCGCCCCCCTGACGAGCATCACAAAAATCGACGCTCAAGT
CAGAGGTGGCGAAACCCGACAGGACTATAAAGATACCAGGCGTTTCCCCCTGGAAGCTCCCTCGTGCGCT
CTCCTGTTCCGACCCTGCCGCTTACCGGATACCTGTCCGCCTTTCTCCCTTCGGGAAGCGTGGCGCTTTC
TCATAGCTCACGCTGTAGGTATCTCAGTTCGGTGTAGGTCGTTCGCTCCAAGCTGGGCTGTGTGCACGAA
CCCCCCGTTCAGCCCGACCGCTGCGCCTTATCCGGTAACTATCGTCTTGAGTCCAACCCGGTAAGACACG
ACTTATCGCCACTGGCAGCAGCCACTGGTAACAGGATTAGCAGAGCGAGGTATGTAGGCGGTGCTACAGA
GTTCTTGAAGTGGTGGCCTAACTACGGCTACACTAGAAGAACAGTATTTGGTATCTGCGCTCTGCTGAAG
CCAGTTACCTTCGGAAAAAGAGTTGGTAGCTCTTGATCCGGCAAACAAACCACCGCTGGTAGCGGTGGTT
TTTTTGTTTGCAAGCAGCAGATTACGCGCAGAAAAAAAGGATCTCAAGAAGATCCTTTGATCTTTTCTAC
GGGGTCTGACGCTCAGTGGAACGAAAACTCACGTTAAGGGATTTTGGTCATGAGATTATCAAAAAGGATC
TTCACCTAGATCCTTTTAAATTAAAAATGAAGTTTTAAATCAATCTAAAGTATATATGAGTAAACTTGGT
CTGACAGTTACCAATGCTTAATCAGTGAGGCACCTATCTCAGCGATCTGTCTATTTCGTTCATCCATAGT
TGCCTGACTCCCCGTCGTGTAGATAACTACGATACGGGAGGGCTTACCATCTGGCCCCAGTGCTGCAATG
ATACCGCGAGACCCACGCTCACCGGCTCCAGATTTATCAGCAATAAACCAGCCAGCCGGAAGGGCCGAGC
GCAGAAGTGGTCCTGCAACTTTATCCGCCTCCATCCAGTCTATTAATTGTTGCCGGGAAGCTAGAGTAAG
TAGTTCGCCAGTTAATAGTTTGCGCAACGTTGTTGCCATTGCTACAGGCATCGTGGTGTCACGCTCGTCG
TTTGGTATGGCTTCATTCAGCTCCGGTTCCCAACGATCAAGGCGAGTTACATGATCCCCCATGTTGTGCA
AAAAAGCGGTTAGCTCCTTCGGTCCTCCGATCGTTGTCAGAAGTAAGTTGGCCGCAGTGTTATCACTCAT
GGTTATGGCAGCACTGCATAATTCTCTTACTGTCATGCCATCCGTAAGATGCTTTTCTGTGACTGGTGAG
TACTCAACCAAGTCATTCTGAGAATAGTGTATGCGGCGACCGAGTTGCTCTTGCCCGGCGTCAATACGGG
ATAATACCGCGCCACATAGCAGAACTTTAAAAGTGCTCATCATTGGAAAACGTTCTTCGGGGCGAAAACT
CTCAAGGATCTTACCGCTGTTGAGATCCAGTTCGATGTAACCCACTCGTGCACCCAACTGATCTTCAGCA
TCTTTTACTTTCACCAGCGTTTCTGGGTGAGCAAAAACAGGAAGGCAAAATGCCGCAAAAAAGGGAATAA
GGGCGACACGGAAATGTTGAATACTCATACTCTTCCTTTTTCAATATTATTGAAGCATTTATCAGGGTTA
TTGTCTCATGAGCGGATACATATTTGAATGTATTTAGAAAAATAAACAAATAGGGGTTCCGCGCACATTT
CCCCGAAAAGTGCCACCTGACGTC
